>Addgene plasmid #178225 | pLKO_AU1.HSV.VSVg_mCherry-NLS | addgene full sequence | sequence record 352775 | Addgene NGS Result
TATTCCAGAAGTAGTGAGGAGGCTTTTTTGGAGGCCTAGGGACGTACCCAATTCGCCCTATAGTGAGTCG
TATTACGCGCGCTCACTGGCCGTCGTTTTACAACGTCGTGACTGGGAAAACCCTGGCGTTACCCAACTTA
ATCGCCTTGCAGCACATCCCCCTTTCGCCAGCTGGCGTAATAGCGAAGAGGCCCGCACCGATCGCCCTTC
CCAACAGTTGCGCAGCCTGAATGGCGAATGGG
[124 nt withheld, positions 243-366]
C
[91 nt withheld, positions 368-458]
A
[49 nt withheld, positions 460-508]
CCTTTGACGTTGGAGTCCACGTTCTTT
[37 nt withheld, positions 536-572]
ACCCTATCTCGGTCTATTCTTTTGATTTATAAGGGATTTTGCCGATTTCGGCCTATTGGTTAAAAAATGA
GCTGATTTAACAAAAATTTAACGCGAATTTTAACAAAATATTAACGCTTACAATTTAGGTGGCACTTTTC
GGGGAAATGTGCGCGGAACCCCTATTTGTTTATTTTTCTAAATACATTCAAATATGTATCCGCTCATGAG
ACAATAACCCTGATAAATGCTTCAATAATATTGAAAAAGGAAGAGTATGAGTATTCAACATTTCCGTGTC
GCCCTTATTCCCTTTTTTGCGGCATTTTGCCTTCCTGTTTTTGCTCACCCAGAAACGCTGGTGAAAGTAA
AAGATGCTGAAGATCAGTTGGGTGCACGAGTGGGTTACATCGAACTGGATCTCAACAGCGGTAAGATCCT
TGAGAGTTTTCGCCCCGAAGAACGTTTTCCAATGATGAGCACTTTTAAAGTTCTGCTATGTGGCGCGGTA
TTATCCCGTATTGACGCCGGGCAAGAGCAACTCGGTCGCCGCATACACTATTCTCAGAATGACTTGGTTG
AGTACTCACCAGTCACAGAAAAGCATCTTACGGATGGCATGACAGTAAGAGAATTATGCAGTGCTGCCAT
AACCATGAGTGATAACACTGCGGCCAACTTACTTCTGACAACGATCGGAGGACCGAAGGAGCTAACCGCT
TTTTTGCACAACATGGGGGATCATGTAACTCGCCTTGATCGTTGGGAACCGGAGCTGAATGAAGCCATAC
CAAACGACGAGCGTGACACCACGATGCCTGTAGCAATGGCAACAACGTTGCGCAAACTATTAACTGGCGA
ACTACTTACTCTAGCTTCCCGGCAACAATTAATAGACTGGATGGAGGCGGATAAAGTTGCAGGACCACTT
CTGCGCTCGGCCCTTCCGGCTGGCTGGTTTATTGCTGATAAATCTGGAGCCGGTGAGCGTGGGTCTCGCG
GTATCATTGCAGCACTGGGGCCAGATGGTAAGCCCTCCCGTATCGTAGTTATCTACACGACGGGGAGTCA
GGCAACTATGGATGAACGAAATAGACAGATCGCTGAGATAGGTGCCTCACTGATTAAGCATTGGTAACTG
TCAGACCAAGTTTACTCATATATACTTTAGATTGATTTAAAACTTCATTTTTAATTTAAAAGGATCTAGG
TGAAGATCCTTTTTGATAATCTCATGACCAAAATCCCTTAACGTGAGTTTTCGTTCCACTGAGCGTCAGA
CCCCGTAGAAAAGATCAAAGGATCTTCTTGAGATCCTTTTTTTCTGCGCGTAATCTGCTGCTTGCAAACA
AAAAAACCACCGCTACCAGCGGTGGTTTGTTTGCCGGATCAAGAGCTACCAACTCTTTTTCCGAAGGTAA
CTGGCTTCAGCAGAGCGCAGATACCAAATACTGTTCTTCTAGTGTAGCCGTAGTTAGGCCACCACTTCAA
GAACTCTGTAGCACCGCCTACATACCTCGCTCTGCTAATCCTGTTACCAGTGGCTGCTGCCAGTGGCGAT
AAGTCGTGTCTTACCGGGTTGGACTCAAGACGATAGTTACCGGATAAGGCGCAGCGGTCGGGCTGAACGG
GGGGTTCGTGCACACAGCCCAGCTTGGAGCGAACGACCTACACCGAACTGAGATACCTACAGCGTGAGCT
ATGAGAAAGCGCCACGCTTCCCGAAGGGAGAAAGGCGGACAGGTATCCGGTAAGCGGCAGGGTCGGAACA
GGAGAGCGCACGAGGGAGCTTCCAGGGGGAAACGCCTGGTATCTTTATAGTCCTGTCGGGTTTCGCCACC
TCTGACTTGAGCGTCGATTTTTGTGATGCTCGTCAGGGGGGCGGAGCCTATGGAAAAACGCCAGCAACGC
GGCCTTTTTACGGTTCCTGGCCTTTTGCTGGCCTTTTGCTCACATGTTCTTTCCTGCGTTATCCCCTGAT
TCTGTGGATAACCGTATTACCGCCTTTGAGTGAGCTGATACCGCTCGCCGCAGCCGAACGACCGAGCGCA
GCGAGTCAGTGAGCGAGGAAGCGGAAGAGCGCCCAATACGCAAACCGCCTCTCCCCGCGCGTTGGCCGAT
TCATTAATGCAGCTGGCACGACAGGTTTCCCGACTGGAAAGCGGGCAGTGAGCGCAACGCAATTAATGTG
AGTTAGCTCACTCATTAGGCACCCCAGGCTTTACACTTTATGCTTCCGGCTCGTATGTTGTGTGGAATTG
TGAGCGGATAACAATTTCACACAGGAAACAGCTATGACCATGATTACGCCAAGCGCGCAATTAACCCTCA
CTAAAGGGAACAAAAGCTGGAGCTGCAAGCTTAATGTAGTCTTATGCAATACTCTTGTAGTCTTGCAACA
TGGTAACGATGAGTTAGCAACATGCCTTACAAGGAGAGAAAAAGCACCGTGCATGGCGATTGGTGGAAGT
AAGGTGGTACGATCGTGCCTTATTAGGAAGGCAACAGACGGGTCTGACATGGATTGGACGAACCACTGAA
TTGCCGCATTGCAGAGATATTGTATTTAAGTGCCTAGCTCGATACATAAACGGGTCTCTCTGGTTAGACC
AGATCTGAGCCTGGGAGCTCTCTGGCTAACTAGGGAACCCACTGCTTAAGCCTCAATAAAGCTTGCCTTG
AGTGCTTCAAGTAGTGTGTGCCCGTCTGTTGTGTGACTCTGGTAACTAGAGATCCCTCAGACCCTTTTAG
TCAGTGTGGAAAATCTCTAGCAGTGGCGCCCGAACAGGGACTTGAAAGCGAAAGGGAAACCAGAGGAGCT
CTCTCGACGCAGGACTCGGCTTGCTGAAGCGCGCACGGCAAGAGGCGAGGGGCGGCGACTGGTGAGTACG
CCAAAAATTTTGACTAGCGGAGGCTAGAAGGAGAGAGATGGGTGCGAGAGCGTCAGTATTAAGCGGGGGA
GAATTAGATCGCGATGGGAAAAAATTCGGTTAAGGCCAGGGGGAAAGAAAAAATATAAATTAAAACATAT
AGTATGGGCAAGCAGGGAGCTAGAACGATTCGCAGTTAATCCTGGCCTGTTAGAAACATCAGAAGGCTGT
AGACAAATACTGGGACAGCTACAACCATCCCTTCAGACAGGATCAGAAGAACTTAGATCATTATATAATA
CAGTAGCAACCCTCTATTGTGTGCATCAAAGGATAGAGATAAAAGACACCAAGGAAGCTTTAGACAAGAT
AGAGGAAGAGCAAAACAAAAGTAAGACCACCGCACAGCAAGCGGCCGCTGATCTTCAGACCTGGAGGAGG
AGATATGAGGGACAATTGGAGAAGTGAATTATATAAATATAAAGTAGTAAAAATTGAACCATTAGGAGTA
GCACCCACCAAGGCAAAGAGAAGAGTGGTGCAGAGAGAAAAAAGAGCAGTGGGAATAGGAGCTTTGTTCC
TTGGGTTCTTGGGAGCAGCAGGAAGCACTATGGGCGCAGCGTCAATGACGCTGACGGTACAGGCCAGACA
ATTATTGTCTGGTATAGTGCAGCAGCAGAACAATTTGCTGAGGGCTATTGAGGCGCAACAGCATCTGTTG
CAACTCACAGTCTGGGGCATCAAGCAGCTCCAGGCAAGAATCCTGGCTGTGGAAAGATACCTAAAGGATC
AACAGCTCCTGGGGATTTGGGGTTGCTCTGGAAAACTCATTTGCACCACTGCTGTGCCTTGGAATGCTAG
TTGGAGTAATAAATCTCTGGAACAGATTTGGAATCACACGACCTGGATGGAGTGGGACAGAGAAATTAAC
AATTACACAAGCTTAATACACTCCTTAATTGAAGAATCGCAAAACCAGCAAGAAAAGAATGAACAAGAAT
TATTGGAATTAGATAAATGGGCAAGTTTGTGGAATTGGTTTAACATAACAAATTGGCTGTGGTATATAAA
ATTATTCATAATGATAGTAGGAGGCTTGGTAGGTTTAAGAATAGTTTTTGCTGTACTTTCTATAGTGAAT
AGAGTTAGGCAGGGATATTCACCATTATCGTTTCAGACCCACCTCCCAACCCCGAGGGGACCCGACAGGC
CCGAAGGAATAGAAGAAGAAGGTGGAGAGAGAGACAGAGACAGATCCATTCGATTAGTGAACGGATCTCG
ACGGTATCGATCACGAGACTAGTATCGAGCGGCCGCCCCCTTCACCGAGGGCCTATTTCCCATGATTCCT
TCATATTTGCATATACGATACAAGGCTGTTAGAGAGATAATTGGAATTAATTTGACTGTAAACACAAAGA
TATTAGTACAAAATACGTGACGTAGAAAGTAATAATTTCTTGGGTAGTTTGCAGTTTTAAAATTATGTTT
TAAAATGGACTATCATATGCTTACCGTAACTTGAAAGTATTTCGATTTCTTGGCTTTATATATCTTGTGG
AAAGGACGAAACACCGGGTCTTCGAGAAGACCTGTTTTAGAGCTAGAAATAGCAAGTTAAAATAAGGCTA
GTCCGTTATCAACTTGAAAAAGTGGCACCGAGTCGGTGCTTTTTTTAATTCTCGACCTCGAGACAAATGG
CAGTATTCATCCACAATTTTAAAAGAAAAGGGGGGATTGGGGGGTACAGTGCAGGGGAAAGAATAGTAGA
CATAATAGCAACAGACATACAAACTAAAGAATTACAAAAACAAATTACAAAAATTCAAAATTTTCGGGTT
TATTACAGGGACAGCAGAGATCCACTTTGGCCGCGGCTCGAGGCGATAAGCTTTGCAAAGATGGATAAAG
TTTTAAACAGAGAGGAATCTTTGCAGCTAATGGACCTTCTAGGTCTTGAAAGGAGTGGGAATTGGCTCCG
GTGCCCGTCAGTGGGCAGAGCGCACATCGCCCACAGTCCCCGAGAAGTTGGGGGGAGGGGTCGGCAATTG
AACCGGTGCCTAGAGAAGGTGGCGCGGGGTAAACTGGGAAAGTGATGTCGTGTACTGGCTCCGCCTTTTT
CCCGAGGGTGGGGGAGAACCGTATATAAGTGCAGTAGTCGCCGTGAACGTTCTTTTTCGCAACGGGTTTG
CCGCCAGAACACAGGTAAGTGCCGTGTGTGGTTCCCGCGGGCCTGGCCTCTTTACGGGTTATGGCCCTTG
CGTGCCTTGAATTACTTCCACCTGGCTGCAGTACGTGATTCTTGATCCCGAGCTTCGGGTTGGAAGTGGG
TGGGAGAGTTCGAGGCCTTGCGCTTAAGGAGCCCCTTCGCCTCGTGCTTGAGTTGAGGCCTGGCCTGGGC
GCTGGGGCCGCCGCGTGCGAATCTGGTGGCACCTTCGCGCCTGTCTCGCTGCTTTCGATAAGTCTCTAGC
CATTTAAAATTTTTGATGACCTGCTGCGACGCTTTTTTTCTGGCAAGATAGTCTTGTAAATGCGGGCCAA
GATCTGCACACTGGTATTTCGGTTTTTGGGGCCGCGGGCGGCGACGGGGCCCGTGCGTCCCAGCGCACAT
GTTCGGCGAGGCGGGGCCTGCGAGCGCGGCCACCGAGAATCGGACGGGGGTAGTCTCAAGCTGGCCGGCC
TGCTCTGGTGCCTGGCCTCGCGCCGCCGTGTATCGCCCCGCCCTGGGCGGCAAGGCTGGCCCGGTCGGCA
CCAGTTGCGTGAGCGGAAAGATGGCCGCTTCCCGGCCCTGCTGCAGGGAGCTCAAAATGGAGGACGCGGC
GCTCGGGAGAGCGGGCGGGTGAGTCACCCACACAAAGGAAAAGGGCCTTTCCGTCCTCAGCCGTCGCTTC
ATGTGACTCCACGGAGTACCGGGCGCCGTCCAGGCACCTCGATTAGTTCTCGAGCTTTTGGAGTACGTCG
TCTTTAGGTTGGGGGGAGGGGTTTTATGCGATGGAGTTTCCCCACACTGAGTGGGTGGAGACTGAAGTTA
GGCCAGCTTGGCACTTGATGTAATTCTCCTTGGAATTTGCCCTTTTTGAGTTTGGATCTTGGTTCATTCT
CAAGCCTCAGACAGTGGTTCAAAGTTTTTTTCTTCCATTTCAGGTGTCGTGAGGAATTCTGCAGTCGATC
GACGGTACCGCGGGCCCGGGATCCACGGTCGCCACCATGGGCGACACCTATCGGTACATTGGAGGAGGCG
GGGGAGGGCAGCCCGAGCTGGCCCCCGAGGACCCCGAGGACGGAGGAGGCGGGGGAGGGTATACAGATAT
CGAAATGAATAGACTCGGAAAGGGCATGCTGATGGTGAGCAAGGGCGAGGAGGATAACATGGCCATCATC
AAGGAGTTCATGCGCTTCAAGGTGCACATGGAGGGCTCCGTGAACGGCCACGAGTTCGAGATCGAGGGCG
AGGGCGAGGGCCGCCCCTACGAGGGCACCCAGACCGCCAAGCTGAAGGTGACCAAGGGTGGCCCCCTGCC
CTTCGCCTGGGACATCCTGTCCCCTCAGTTCATGTACGGCTCCAAGGCCTACGTGAAGCACCCCGCCGAC
ATCCCCGACTACTTGAAGCTGTCCTTCCCCGAGGGCTTCAAGTGGGAGCGCGTGATGAACTTCGAGGACG
GCGGCGTGGTGACCGTGACCCAGGACTCCTCCCTGCAGGACGGCGAGTTCATCTACAAGGTGAAGCTGCG
CGGCACCAACTTCCCCTCCGACGGCCCCGTAATGCAGAAGAAGACCATGGGCTGGGAGGCCTCCTCCGAG
CGGATGTACCCCGAGGACGGCGCCCTGAAGGGCGAGATCAAGCAGAGGCTGAAGCTGAAGGACGGCGGCC
ACTACGACGCTGAGGTCAAGACCACCTACAAGGCCAAGAAGCCCGTGCAGCTGCCCGGCGCCTACAACGT
CAACATCAAGTTGGACATCACCTCCCACAACGAGGACTACACCATCGTGGAACAGTACGAACGCGCCGAG
GGCCGCCACTCCACCGGCGGCATGGACGAGCTGTACAAGAAACGGCCAGCCGAGGATATGGAGGAAGAAC
AAGCCTTTAAACGATCTCGATAAAGCGGCCGCGTCGACAATCAACCTCTGGATTACAAAATTTGTGAAAG
ATTGACTGGTATTCTTAACTATGTTGCTCCTTTTACGCTATGTGGATACGCTGCTTTAATGCCTTTGTAT
CATGCTATTGCTTCCCGTATGGCTTTCATTTTCTCCTCCTTGTATAAATCCTGGTTGCTGTCTCTTTATG
AGGAGTTGTGGCCCGTTGTCAGGCAACGTGGCGTGGTGTGCACTGTGTTTGCTGACGCAACCCCCACTGG
TTGGGGCATTGCCACCACCTGTCAGCTCCTTTCCGGGACTTTCGCTTTCCCCCTCCCTATTGCCACGGCG
GAACTCATCGCCGCCTGCCTTGCCCGCTGCTGGACAGGGGCTCGGCTGTTGGGCACTGACAATTCCGTGG
TGTTGTCGGGGAAGCTGACGTCCTTTCCATGGCTGCTCGCCTGTGTTGCCACCTGGATTCTGCGCGGGAC
GTCCTTCTGCTACGTCCCTTCGGCCCTCAATCCAGCGGACCTTCCTTCCCGCGGCCTGCTGCCGGCTCTG
CGGCCTCTTCCGCATCTTCGCCTTCGCCCTCAGACGAGTCGGATCTCCCTTTGGGCCGCCTCCCCGCCTG
GGTACCTTTAAGACCAATGACTTACAAGGCAGCTGTAGATCTTAGCCACTTTTTAAAAGAAAAGGGGGGA
CTGGAAGGGCTAATTCACTCCCAACGAAGATAAGATCTGCTTTTTGCTTGTACTGGGTCTCTCTGGTTAG
ACCAGATCTGAGCCTGGGAGCTCTCTGGCTAACTAGGGAACCCACTGCTTAAGCCTCAATAAAGCTTGCC
TTGAGTGCTTCAAGTAGTGTGTGCCCGTCTGTTGTGTGACTCTGGTAACTAGAGATCCCTCAGACCCTTT
TAGTCAGTGTGGAAAATCTCTAGCAGTAGTAGTTCATGTCATCTTATTATTCAGTATTTATAACTTGCAA
AGAAATGAATATCAGAGAGTGAGAGGAACTTGTTTATTGCAGCTTATAATGGTTACAAATAAAGCAATAG
CATCACAAATTTCACAAATAAAGCATTTTTTTCACTGCATTCTAGTTGTGGTTTGTCCAAACTCATCAAT
GTATCTTATCATGTCTGGCTCTAGCTATCCCGCCCCTAACTCCGCCCATCCCGCCCCTAACTCCGCCCAG
TTCCGCCCATTCTCCGCCCCATGGCTGACTAATTTTTTTTATTTATGCAGAGGCCGAGGCCGCCTCGGCC
TCTGAGC
Features (pLannotate 1.2.2; 29 found; start..end, strand, type, name):
     57..75      -  promoter       T7 promoter: promoter for bacteriophage T7 RNA polymerase
     83..238     +  CDS            lacZα (fragment): LacZα fragment of β-galactosidase; lacZ fragment
    243..671     +  rep_origin     f1 ori (sequence partly withheld): f1 bacteriophage origin of replication; arrow indicates direction of (+) strand synthesis
    724..828     +  promoter       AmpR promoter: bla
    829..1689    +  CDS            AmpR: β-lactamase; bla; confers resistance to ampicillin, carbenicillin, and related antibiotics
   1860..2448    +  rep_origin     ori: high-copy-number ColE1/pMB1/pBR322/pUC origin of replication
   2631..2723    +  CDS            lacI (fragment): lac repressor; lacI; The lac repressor binds to the lac operator to inhibit transcription in E. coli. This inhibition can be relieved by adding lactose or isopropyl-β-D-thiogalactopyranoside (IPTG).
   2736..2757    +  protein_bind   CAP binding site: CAP binding activates transcription in the presence of cAMP. E. coli catabolite activator protein
   2772..2802    +  promoter       lac promoter: promoter for the E. coli lac operon
   2810..2826    +  protein_bind   lac operator: The lac repressor binds to the lac operator to inhibit transcription in E. coli. This inhibition can be relieved by adding lactose or isopropyl-β-D-thiogalactopyranoside (IPTG). lac repressor encoded by lacI
   2871..2889    +  promoter       T3 promoter: promoter for bacteriophage T3 RNA polymerase
   2917..3143    +  promoter       RSV promoter: Rous sarcoma virus enhancer/promoter
   3144..3324    +  LTR            5' LTR (truncated): truncated 5' long terminal repeat (LTR) from HIV-1
   3371..3496    +  misc_feature   HIV-1 Ψ: packaging signal of human immunodeficiency virus type 1
   3480..3843    +  CDS            HIV-1 gag (fragment): gag protein from human immunodeficiency virus 1; gag
   3989..4222    +  misc_feature   RRE: The Rev response element (RRE) of HIV-1 allows for Rev-dependent mRNA export from the nucleus to the cytoplasm.
   4599..4699    +  CDS            Rev (fragment): human immunodeficiency virus 1 (HIV-1) Rev protein; rev; enhances nuclear export of unspliced and incompletely spliced viral mRNAs
   4749..4989    +  promoter       U6 promoter: RNA polymerase III promoter for human U6 snRNA
   5016..5091    +  misc_RNA       gRNA scaffold: guide RNA scaffold for the Streptococcus pyogenes CRISPR/Cas9 system
   5139..5256    +  misc_feature   cPPT/CTS: central polypurine tract and central termination sequence of HIV-1
   5323..5389    +  CDS            small t antigen (fragment): SV40 (simian virus 40) small t antigen
   5396..6574    +  promoter       EF-1α promoter: strong constitutive promoter for human elongation factor EF-1α
   6591..6616    +  misc_feature   MCS (fragment): multiple cloning site
   6764..7471    +  CDS            mCherry: mCherry is a basic (constitutively fluorescent) red fluorescent protein published in 2004, derived from Discosoma sp.. It is reported to be a very rapidly-maturing monomer with low acid sensitivity.
   7541..8129    +  misc_feature   WPRE: woodchuck hepatitis virus posttranscriptional regulatory element
   8134..8271    +  CDS            nef (fragment): NEF_HV1LA - Experimental evidence at protein level: Swiss-Prot protein existence level 1. Extracellular Nef protein targets CD4(+) T-lymphocytes for apoptosis by interacting with CXCR4 surface receptors. From Human immunodeficiency virus type 1 group M subtype B (isolate Lai) (HIV-1).
   8257..8437    +  LTR            5' LTR (truncated): truncated 5' long terminal repeat (LTR) from HIV-1
   8509..8630    +  polyA_signal   SV40 poly(A) signal: SV40 polyadenylation signal
   8670..36      +  rep_origin     SV40 ori (across the origin): SV40 origin of replication
