[The description below was written by a language model from this plasmid's Addgene catalogue record and pLannotate feature annotations shown in this document.]
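Description:
pLKO_AU1.HSV.VSVg_mCherry-NLS is a lentiviral transfer plasmid on a pLKO backbone that combines a guide RNA cloning cassette with an epitope-coded "nuclear protein barcode" (nPC) for tracking vectors and transduced cells. It is propagated in E. coli as a high-copy plasmid through a ColE1/pUC-type origin with ampicillin selection (AmpR). The bacterial backbone also carries an f1 origin, lac regulatory remnants and T7/T3 promoters. The viral portion has a third-generation-style layout. An RSV promoter drives a truncated HIV-1 5' LTR, followed by the Ψ packaging signal with a gag fragment, the RRE for Rev-dependent RNA export, and a cPPT/CTS. A WPRE and a second truncated LTR sit downstream, followed by an SV40 poly(A) signal and SV40 origin. The annotation software labels this second LTR as a 5' LTR, but its position is that of the 3' LTR.

Two expression units lie between the LTRs. A human U6 Pol III promoter sits immediately upstream of the S. pyogenes Cas9 guide RNA scaffold, with a short gap for inserting an sgRNA spacer. No Cas9 gene is annotated, so the nuclease would have to be supplied separately. Downstream, an EF-1α promoter drives mCherry, which the catalogue describes as fused at its N terminus to the AU1, HSV and VSV-g epitope tags and at its C terminus to a nuclear localization signal. The tags and the NLS are not called individually in the feature table, though unannotated sequence flanks the mCherry coding region. This particular combination of epitopes serves as an antibody-detectable barcode concentrated in the nucleus. Linking each barcode to a given sgRNA lets perturbed cells be identified in situ, enabling spatial readout of CRISPR screens in tissue.
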