Addgene plasmid #178225: pLKO_AU1.HSV.VSVg_mCherry-NLS
Purpose: Nuclear Protein Barcode (nPC) for vector/cell tracking. Contains U6 trRNA cassette for sgRNA cloning. Enables spatial detection of CRISPR screens.
Depositing lab: Brian Brown. Depositing organization: Icahn School of Medicine at Mount Sinai. Publication: Spatial CRISPR genomics identifies regulators of the tumor microenvironment. Dhainaut M, Rose SA, Akturk G, Wroblewska A, Nielsen SR, Park ES, Buckup M, Roudko V, Pia L, Sweeney R, Le Berichel J, Wilk CM, Bektesevic A, Lee BH, Bhardwaj N, Rahman AH, Baccarini A, Gnjatic S, Pe'er D, Merad M, Brown BD. Cell. 2022 Mar 10. pii: S0092-8674(22)00195-7. doi: 10.1016/j.cell.2022.02.015. PubMed 35290801.
Backbone
  Vector backbone: pLKO
  Backbone size w/o insert (bp): 9000
  Vector type: Lentiviral
Growth in bacteria
  Bacterial resistance: Ampicillin, 100 μg/mL
  Growth temperature: 37°C
  Growth strain: NEB Stable
  Copy number: High Copy
Gene/Insert
  Gene/Insert name: nPC Tagged mCherry-NLS
  Species: H. sapiens (human)
  Insert size (bp): 1000
  Promoter: eF1a
  Tag / fusion protein: AU1.HSV.VSVg (N terminal on insert); Nuclear Localization Signal (C terminal on insert)
  Cloning method: Restriction Enzyme; 5′ cloning site unknown (unknown if destroyed)
  Sequencing primers: 5′ cctttttgagtttggatcttggttcat
Terms and licenses: Academic/Nonprofit Terms; Industry Terms: Not Available to Industry
Depositor comments: Please visit https://www.biorxiv.org/content/10.1101/2021.07.13.451021v1 for bioRxiv preprint.
How to cite: pLKO_AU1.HSV.VSVg_mCherry-NLS was a gift from Brian Brown (Addgene plasmid # 178225 ; http://n2t.net/addgene:178225 ; RRID:Addgene_178225)
